>Addgene plasmid #146606 | pAc5.1B-EGFP-DmNot1_1147-2505_I | depositor full sequence | sequence record 289052 | Full Sequence
CTTCAAGGAATTAATTCTATATTCTAAAAACACAAATGATACTTCTAAAAAAAATCATGAATGGCATCAA
CTCTGAATCAAATCTTTGCAGATGCACCTACTTCTCATTTCCACTGTCACATCATTTTTCCAGATCTCGC
TGCCTGTTATGTGGCCCACAAACCAAGACACGTTTTATGGCCATTAAAGCTGGCTGATCGTCGCCAAACA
CCAAATACATATCAATATGTACATTCGAGAAAGAAGCGATCAAAGAAGCGTCTTCGGGCGAGTAGGAGAA
TGCGGAGGAGAAGGAGAACGAGCTGATCTAGTATCTCTCCACAATCCAATGCCAACTGACCAACTGGCCA
TATTCGGAGCAATTTGAAGCCAATTTCCATCGCCTGGCGATCGCTCCATTCTTGGCTATATGTTTTTCAC
CGTTCCCGGGGCCATTTTCAAAGACTCGTCGGTAAGATAAGATTGTGTCACTCGCTGTCTCTCTTCATTT
GTCGAAGAATGCTGAGGAATTTCGCGATGACGTCGGCGAGTATTTTGAAGAATGAGAATAATTTGTATTT
ATACGAAAATCAGTTAGTGGAATTTTCTACAAAAACATGTTATCTATAGATAATTTTGTTGCAAAATATG
TTGACTATGACAAAGATTGTATGTATATACCTTTAATGTATTCTCATTTTCTTATGTATTTATAATGGCA
ATGATGATACTGATGATATTTTAAGATGATGCCAGACCACAGGCTGATTTCTGCGTCTTTTGCCGAACGC
AGTGCATGTGCGGTTGTTGTTTTTTGGAATAGTTTCAATTTTCGGACTGTCCGCTTTGATTTCAGTTTCT
TGGCTTATTCAAAAAGCAAAGTAAAGCCAAAAAAGCGAGATGGCAATACCAAATGCGGCAAAACGGTAGT
GGAAGGAAAGGGGTGCGGGGCAGCGGAAGGAAGGGTGGGGCGGGGCGTGGCGGGGTCTGTGGCTGGGCGC
GACGTCACCGACGTTGGAGCCACTCCTTTGACCATGTGTGCGTGTGTGTATTATTCGTGTCTCGCCACTC
GCCGGTTGTTTTTTTCTTTTTATCTCGCTCTCTCTAGCGCCATCTCGTACGCATGCTCAACGCACCGCAT
GTTGCCGTGTCCTTTATGCGTCATTTTGGCTCGAAATAGGCAATTATTTAAACAAAGATTAGTCAACGAA
AACGCTAAAATAAATAAGTCTACAATATGGTTACTTATTGCCATGTGTGTGCAGCCAACGATAGCAACAA
AAGCAACAACACAGTGGCTTTCCCTCTTTCACTTTTTGTTTGCAAGCGCGTGCGAGCAAGACGGCACGAC
CGGCAAACGCAATTACGCTGACAAAGAGCAGACGAAGTTTTGGCCGAAAAACATCAAGGCGCCTGATACG
AATGCATTTGCAATAACAATTGCGATATTTAATATTGTTTATGAAGCTGTTTGACTTCAAAACACACAAA
AAAAAAAATAAAACAAATTATTTGAAAGAGAATTAGGAATCGGACAGCTTATCGTTACGGGCTAACAGCA
CACCGAGACGAAATAGCTTACCTGACGTCACAGCCTCTGGAAGAACTGCCGCCAAGCAGAGAGAGAGAGA
AAAAGAGGGAGAGCAGCTTAGACCGCATGTGCTTGTGTGTGAGGCGTCTCTCTCTTCGTCTCCTGTTTGC
GCAAACGCATAGACTGCACTGAGAAAATCGATTACCTATTTTTTATGAATGAATATTTGCACTATTACTA
TTCAAAACTATTAAGATAGCAATCACATTCAATAGCCAAATACTATACCACCTGAGCGATGCAACGAAAT
GATCAATTTGAGCAAAAATGCTGCATATTTAGGACGGCATCATTATAGAAATGCTTCTTGCTGTGTACTT
TTCTCTCGTCTGGCAGCTGTTTCGCCGTTATTGTTAAAACCGGCTTAAGTTAGGTGTGTTTTCTACGACT
AGTGATGCCCCTACTAGAAGATGTGTGTTGCACAAATGTCCCTGAATAACCAATTTGAAGTGCAGATAGC
AGTAAACGTAAGCTAATATGAATATTATTTAACTGTAATGTTTTAATATCGCTGGACATTACTAATAAAC
CCACTATAAACACATGTACATATGTATGTTTTGGCATACAATGAGTAGTTGGGGAAAAAATGTGTAAAAG
CACCGTGACCATCACAGCATAAAGATAACCAGCTGAAGTATCGAATATGAGTAACCCCCAAATTGAATCA
CATGCCGCAACTGATAGGACCCATGGAAGTACACTCTTCATGGCGATATACAAGACACACACAAGCACGA
ACACCCAGTTGCGGAGGAAATTCTCCGTAAATGAAAACCCAATCGGCGAACAATTCATACCCATATATGG
TAAAAGTTTTGAACGCGACTTGAGAGCGGAGAGCATTGCGGCTGATAAGGTTTTAGCGCTAAGCGGGCTT
TATAAAACGGGCTGCGGGACCAGTTTTCATATCACTACCGTTTGAGTTCTTGTGCTGTGTGGATACTCCT
CCCGACACAAAGCCGCTCCATCAGCCAGCAGTCGTCTAATCCAGAGACCCCGGATCGGGGTACCAACATG
GTGAGCAAGGGCGAGGAGCTGTTCACCGGGGTGGTGCCCATCCTGGTCGAGCTGGACGGCGACGTAAACG
GCCACAAGTTCAGCGTGTCCGGCGAGGGCGAGGGCGATGCCACCTACGGCAAGCTGACCCTGAAGTTCAT
CTGCACCACCGGCAAGCTGCCCGTGCCCTGGCCCACCCTCGTGACCACCCTGACCTACGGCGTGCAGTGC
TTCAGCCGCTACCCCGACCACATGAAGCAGCACGACTTCTTCAAGTCCGCCATGCCCGAAGGCTACGTCC
AGGAGCGCACCATCTTCTTCAAGGACGACGGCAACTACAAGACCCGCGCCGAGGTGAAGTTCGAGGGCGA
CACCCTGGTGAACCGCATCGAGCTGAAGGGCATCGACTTCAAGGAGGACGGCAACATCCTGGGGCACAAG
CTGGAGTACAACTACAACAGCCACAACGTCTATATCATGGCCGACAAGCAGAAGAACGGCATCAAGGTGA
ACTTCAAGATCCGCCACAACATCGAGGACGGCAGCGTGCAGCTCGCCGACCACTACCAGCAGAACACCCC
CATCGGCGACGGCCCCGTGCTGCTGCCCGACAACCACTACCTGAGCACCCAGTCCGCCCTGAGCAAAGAC
CCCAACGAGAAGCGCGATCACATGGTCCTGCTGGAGTTCGTGACCGCCGCCGGGATCACTCTCGGCATGG
ACGAGCTGTACAAGCCAAGCTTAATTAAGATGGTGACTGTGCCACCAGAGCCTGTGCAGGACAAAACTGC
CTTTATTTTCAACAACTTGAGCCAGCTGAACATACCGCAGAAGTGCGATGAGATAAAGGAGATTATGACC
AAGGAGTATTGGCCGTGGCTAGCGCAATATCTGGTCCTCAAACGCGCATCAATGGAGTTCAACTTCCACA
CACTATATTACAACTTTTTGGATGCCCTTAAAAACGGCGAGATCAACCGATTCGTAACCAAAGAGACCCT
ACGCAACATCAAGGTACTCTTGCGCTCCGATAAGGGAGTTATTAATTTCTCCGATCGAAGTCTGTTGAAG
AACCTCGGACACTGGTTGGGCATGATGACCTTAGGTCGCAATCGCCCCATCCTGCAGTTGGATCTGGATC
TTAAATCCCTTTTGGCTGAGGCTTACCACAAGGGCCAGCAGGAACTGCTTTTTGTGGTTCCTTTCGTAGC
CAAGATCCTTGAGTCATCCGCCAAGTCTCGCATCTTCCGATCGCCCAATCCATGGACAATGGGTATCATG
TACGTGCTTGCTGAGCTTCACCAGGAGCCAGACCTTAAGCTGAACCTGAAGTTTGAAATCGAAGTACTCT
GCAAAACACTTAATCTGGAGTTGGCCAAGTTGCGACAAGTGATCTACCTGAAGGATCCCAATCGAACTCA
CCGGATTGAAGAGCAGATGTCGCAACCAAAACCGAAACAACTTGAGCCAGTGGCTTCTGCGCCAGCTCTA
CCGCGTGAACAGCAATCCCCGGCACAACCTCCGCCACCACCACAACAGCAGCAACCACCGCAGCAGCAGG
TACCTCCACCGCCATCCTCTGCGGACGTGGACGCCCAAAATGCGGCCGCTATGATGATGGCAGCGGGCGG
AGCTAATAGTACTCCTGGATCGGTATCTTCGCCCAATCTACCCACCGATTCCAGCCAGGTGGCACTACCG
CCACCAGAGCCGCGCTATTCATACGTGGACGTAAACGTGAGCAACTTCCAGCTTATTGGTCAGCAGTTGG
TACTGCCACCCAATACTCCGTTCCTGCACGCCAATCCCGGAATCAAACACATGGTCGTCAACGCCGTGGA
GCGCACGATAACCGACTGGTTGCAGCCTATTGTGGACCGAAGCATCCGCATTGCCTGTGCCACCACCGAG
CAGATCATCCGCAAGGACTTCGCCCTGGATGCTGACGAGAACCGAATGCGCACTGCCGCTCATCAGATGG
TACGAAACCTTGCCGCCGGCATGGCCATGATTACCGGTAAGGATGAGATAGCGCGTGCTATTAGCCAGAA
TCTGCACAAGGCCTTGCTGTCGGGTCTAAATGGGATGCCCAGCATGGCTGAGATCCAAGCTGCTGCTATG
CAGTTAGCCAGCGAAAATGTTGAGCTAGTTTGCGCTTTCATTCAGAAAACATCTGCTGAAAAGGCAGCCG
CAGAGATCGATAGGCGTCTAAGCACCGATTTCGAGACCAGAAAAATTGCTCGTGAAGAGGGCAACCGCTT
TGTGGACGCCCAGATCCTCACCTATCAACAGGAGCGTCTTCCAGAAGCAGTGCGCATCAAGGTGGGCGCG
GCTCCAGCTACACTTTATGCTGTGTACTCGGAGTTCGCTAGAAGCATACCTGGCTTCCAGCAGATGAGCG
ATCGCGATATTGCCCTGTTTGTGCCCAAGCCGACGGATTTGTCTCAGCCAAATGTGTTTGCTAATGATGA
TAGCATGGTATACGGGGAACTGGCTAGCAAAATGGAGGCCTTCATGAACACGGCAATCGGAGTGCCGACA
CTCCAGATCCAGGCTAGCAAGATGCACATGCTACTCAACGCCCTGATAGCGACGCGTCGACTGCGTGACC
AAGAGTCTGCCTTTAATCTGCTGACCCGCGCGGTCGAGGGTTTGACCGAAGGATTGGTCAATATGCATGA
AAACATGGAGCAAATGAAGATGTACCAAAACATCCATCTCCGTATCCTTGGCTTGCTGAACAACAGTTTC
GGTGCTCCAAACACAGAGCGAGCGGTAACAAAGTGTTTCTTCGATATCCGAGAGGAGGTGCGATATAACG
TGGAGGCAGCTCGCGCTTTGATTACGTCGCACTTTGTCAATCTGAATCAGTTTGACGGAATGCTACGCGA
CTGCATGGACAACGGAAACAATTATGTGGCCATATCGTTCGGTATCGCACTGCTGGAGCGCCTCATCATG
GACGATCGAGTGATTAATATTGTTTCGGACAACGAATTCATGGCAACTGTTGAGCTGCTAGGTAGGCTCA
CTCAGCATCGCCATCGGTATCCAGAATGCATTGTGAATGCTATTGATACGCTCTGGAGCGGAAACTTTAA
CTCGAGCAGCGACTACAGCCCGTTCAACGGCAATGATCGTTACTTGTCGGGAGCCTCCCATTACATCCAC
TCCGGCATGCATCACGTAAGGTCATGCGATACAGATGATCCGCCGGGCTTACAAGAGAAGACGGAGTTTC
TGCTTAAGGATTGGGTTGCACTGTACACGCAACAGAACCAGCAGTCAACGCGCGATGCACGCAACTTCAG
TGCATTTGTTCAGAAGATGAACACATATGGTATCCTGAAAACGGACGACTTGATCACCCGTTTTTTCCGC
CAGGCCACACACATTTGCACGGATGTGGTGTACAGAATGTTCGCCGAGCCGAGTTTACCAATCAACCAGG
CCAAAAACAAGATATTCCAGTGGATCGATGCGTTCGTCCATCTGATTGCAATGCTCGTGCGACACTCAGG
CGAAGCAGGTAATCCAACCACCAAGATCAACCTGTTAAACAAGGTGCTGGGCATTGTGCTGGGAACGCTG
ATTAAGGACCATGAGATGCGTGGCGTTAGCTTCCAGCAGGTTGGCTACCATCGCTTCTTCATGATGCTGT
TCATGGAGCTGTGCACGGCCGATGTGATTCTCGAGTCCCTGATGCACAGTATTGTGTCGGCCTTCGCCTA
CACATATCACTTGTTGAATCCCAGCGTGGCTCCGGGATTCTGCTTTGCTTGGTTGGAGCTCATTTCGCAT
CGCGTCTTCCTGGGCCGCATCCTGGTCCAAATTCCCGGGCAAAAGGGCTGGCCACTTTACGCTCAGTTGC
TGCAGGACCTTTTTAAATATCTTGCGCCCTTCTTACGCAACACTGAGCTCGGCAAACCAGTCCAGCTTTT
GTACAAGGGGACGCTACGTGTTCTGCTCGTTCTGCTTCACGACTTCCCGGAGTTCTTGTGCGACTATCAT
TTTGGGTTCTGTGACACCATCCCGCCCAATTGCGTCCAGATGCGTAACATCATCCTGTCGGCGTTTCCGC
GCAACATGCGCTTGCCCGATCCCTTCACGCCCAACCTAAAAGTGGACATGCTGTCGGACAGTAGTAATGC
GCCTAAGGTGCTCAGTAGCTACATTATGAACATCCAGCCCGCGAACTTTAAGAAGGATTTGGACTCGTAC
CTCAAGGCCCGGGCGCCAGTTACTTTTCTATCGGAATTACGTGGTCACTTGCAGGTGACAAGCGAGCCAG
GAACTCGTTACAACATGGCGCTGATGAATGCTCTGGTCATGTATGTGGGAACTCAGGCGATTGCTTTGAT
CAGAAACAAAAACTTTGTGCCCAACACCTCGAACATAGCACACAGCGCCCACATGGATATCTTCCAGAAT
CTTGCTGTTGACTTGGATACGGAGGGTCGCTATCTGTTCTTGAATGCGATTGCGAACCAGTTGCGCTATC
CCAACAGCCACACGCACTACTTCAGCTGTGCGGTGCTGCATCTGTTTGCCGAGGCCAACTCGGAGGCAAT
TCAGGAGCAGATCACTCGCGTACTTCTGGAACGATTGATCGTGAACCGCCCGCATCCTTGGGGACTGTTG
ATCACTTTTATTGAGCTGATCAAAAATCCCATCTACAAGTTCTGGGACCATGACTTTGTGCACTGTGCGC
CAGAGATCACCAAGCTCTTTGAATCGGTGGCCCGTTCCTGTCTGGCCAAGTCGAACGTCACCCAGCAGTT
GAACATGCCCGTCGTCGATGGCGAGGGCCAGGAGGTAGCCACCATCAACTGATCTAGAGGGCCCGCGGTT
CGAAGGTAAGCCTATCCCTAACCCTCTCCTCGGTCTCGATTCTACGCGTACCGGTCATCATCACCATCAC
CATTGAGTTTAAACCCGCTGATCAGCCTCGACTGTGCCTTCTAAGGCCTGAGCTCGCTGATCAGCCTCGA
TCGAGGATCCAGACATGATAAGATACATTGATGAGTTTGGACAAACCACAACTAGAATGCAGTGAAAAAA
ATGCTTTATTTGTGAAATTTGTGATGCTATTGCTTTATTTGTAACCATTATAAGCTGCAATAAACAAGTT
AACAACAACAATTGCATTCATTTTATGTTTCAGGTTCAGGGGGAGGTGTGGGAGGTTTTTTAAAGCAAGT
AAAACCTCTACAAATGTGGTATGGCTGATTATGATCAGTCGACCGATGCCCTTGAGAGCCTTCAACCCAG
TCAGCTCCTTCCGGTGGGCGCGGGGCATGACTATCGTCGCCGCACTTATGACTGTCTTCTTTATCATGCA
ACTCGTAGGACAGGTGCCGGCAGCGCTCTGGGTCATTTTCGGCGAGGACCGCTTTCGCTGGAGCGCGACG
ATGATCGGCCTGTCGCTTGCGGTATTCGGAATCTTGCACGCCCTCGCTCAAGCCTTCGTCACTGGTCCCG
CCACCAAACGTTTCGGCGAGAAGCAGGCCATTATCGCCGGCATGGCGGCCGACGCGCTGGGCTACGTCTT
GCTGGCGTTCGCGACGCGAGGCTGGATGGCCTTCCCCATTATGATTCTTCTCGCTTCCGGCGGCATCGGG
ATGCCCGCGTTGCAGGCCATGCTGTCCAGGCAGGTAGATGACGACCATCAGGGACAGCTTCAAGGATCGC
TCGCGGCTCTTACCAGCCAGCAAAAGGCCAGGAACCGTAAAAAGGCCGCGTTGCTGGCGTTTTTCCATAG
GCTCCGCCCCCCTGACGAGCATCACAAAAATCGACGCTCAAGTCAGAGGTGGCGAAACCCGACAGGACTA
TAAAGATACCAGGCGTTTCCCCCTGGAAGCTCCCTCGTGCGCTCTCCTGTTCCGACCCTGCCGCTTACCG
GATACCTGTCCGCCTTTCTCCCTTCGGGAAGCGTGGCGCTTTCTCAATGCTCACGCTGTAGGTATCTCAG
TTCGGTGTAGGTCGTTCGCTCCAAGCTGGGCTGTGTGCACGAACCCCCCGTTCAGCCCGACCGCTGCGCC
TTATCCGGTAACTATCGTCTTGAGTCCAACCCGGTAAGACACGACTTATCGCCACTGGCAGCAGCCACTG
GTAACAGGATTAGCAGAGCGAGGTATGTAGGCGGTGCTACAGAGTTCTTGAAGTGGTGGCCTAACTACGG
CTACACTAGAAGGACAGTATTTGGTATCTGCGCTCTGCTGAAGCCAGTTACCTTCGGAAAAAGAGTTGGT
AGCTCTTGATCCGGCAAACAAACCACCGCTGGTAGCGGTGGTTTTTTTGTTTGCAAGCAGCAGATTACGC
GCAGAAAAAAAGGATCTCAAGAAGATCCTTTGATCTTTTCTACGGGGTCTGACGCTCAGTGGAACGAAAA
CTCACGTTAAGGGATTTTGGTCATGAGATTATCAAAAAGGATCTTCACCTAGATCCTTTTAAATTAAAAA
TGAAGTTTTAAATCAATCTAAAGTATATATGAGTAAACTTGGTCTGACAGTTACCAATGCTTAATCAGTG
AGGCACCTATCTCAGCGATCTGTCTATTTCGTTCATCCATAGTTGCCTGACTCCCCGTCGTGTAGATAAC
TACGATACGGGAGGGCTTACCATCTGGCCCCAGTGCTGCAATGATACCGCGAGACCCACGCTCACCGGCT
CCAGATTTATCAGCAATAAACCAGCCAGCCGGAAGGGCCGAGCGCAGAAGTGGTCCTGCAACTTTATCCG
CCTCCATCCAGTCTATTAATTGTTGCCGGGAAGCTAGAGTAAGTAGTTCGCCAGTTAATAGTTTGCGCAA
CGTTGTTGCCATTGCTGCAGGCATCGTGGTGTCACGCTCGTCGTTTGGTATGGCTTCATTCAGCTCCGGT
TCCCAACGATCAAGGCGAGTTACATGATCCCCCATGTTGTGCAAAAAAGCGGTTAGCTCCTTCGGTCCTC
CGATCGTTGTCAGAAGTAAGTTGGCCGCAGTGTTATCACTCATGGTTATGGCAGCACTGCATAATTCTCT
TACTGTCATGCCATCCGTAAGATGCTTTTCTGTGACTGGTGAGTACTCAACCAAGTCATTCTGAGAATAG
TGTATGCGGCGACCGAGTTGCTCTTGCCCGGCGTCAACACGGGATAATACCGCGCCACATAGCAGAACTT
TAAAAGTGCTCATCATTGGAAAACGTTCTTCGGGGCGAAAACTCTCAAGGATCTTACCGCTGTTGAGATC
CAGTTCGATGTAACCCACTCGTGCACCCAACTGATCTTCAGCATCTTTTACTTTCACCAGCGTTTCTGGG
TGAGCAAAAACAGGAAGGCAAAATGCCGCAAAAAAGGGAATAAGGGCGACACGGAAATGTTGAATACTCA
TACTCTTCCTTTTTCAATATTATTGAAGCATTTATCAGGGTTATTGTCTCATGAGCGGATACATATTTGA
ATGTATTTAGAAAAATAAACAAATAGGGGTTCCGCGCACATTTCCCCGAAAAGTGCCACCTGACGTCTAA
GAAACCATTATTATCATGACATTAACCTATAAAAATAGGCGTATCACGAGGCCCTTTCGT
Features (pLannotate 1.2.2; 10 found; start..end, strand, type, name):
     56..2568    +  promoter       Ac5 promoter: Drosophila melanogaster actin 5C promoter
   2588..3304    +  CDS            EGFP: EGFP is a basic (constitutively fluorescent) green fluorescent protein published in 1996, derived from Aequorea victoria. It is reported to be a rapidly-maturing weak dimer with moderate acid sensitivity.
   3332..7378    +  CDS            CNOT1 (fragment): CNOT1_HUMAN - Also known as CDC39, KIAA1007, NOT1. Experimental evidence at protein level: Swiss-Prot protein existence level 1. Scaffolding component of the CCR4-NOT complex which is one of the major cellular mRNA deadenylases and is linked to various cellular processes including bulk mRNA degradation, miRNA-mediated repression, translational repression during translational initiation and general transcription regulation. Additional complex functions may be a consequence of its influence on mRNA expression. Its scaffolding function implies its interaction with the catalytic complex module and
   7425..7466    +  CDS            V5 tag: epitope tag from simian virus 5
   7566..7700    -  polyA_signal   SV40 poly(A) signal: SV40 polyadenylation signal
   7723..7807    -  CDS            large T antigen (fragment): large T antigen from SV40 (simian virus 40)
   7808..8278    +  CDS            TcR (fragment): tetracycline efflux protein; tet; confers resistance to tetracycline
   8322..8910    -  rep_origin     ori: high-copy-number ColE1/pMB1/pBR322/pUC origin of replication
   9081..9941    -  CDS            AmpR: β-lactamase; bla; confers resistance to ampicillin, carbenicillin, and related antibiotics
   9942..10046   -  promoter       AmpR promoter: bla
