[The description below was written by a language model from this plasmid's Addgene catalogue record and pLannotate feature annotations shown in this document.]
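Description:
pAc5.1B-EGFP-DmNot1_1147-2505_I is an insect-cell expression plasmid of about 10.1 kb. The catalogue lists the backbone as unknown, although the name and the annotated parts point to a pAc5.1-type vector. It is propagated in E. coli through a ColE1/pUC-type origin and selected with ampicillin via a β-lactamase gene under its own bla promoter. The record lists the plasmid as low copy even though the origin is annotated as a high-copy type. A short tetracycline-resistance fragment and a piece of SV40 large T antigen are also detected. These appear to be non-functional backbone remnants.

Expression is driven by the Drosophila melanogaster actin 5C promoter, a strong constitutive promoter commonly used in fly cell lines. Downstream lies an EGFP coding sequence followed by the insert, a fragment of Drosophila Not1 spanning residues 1147–2505. This layout suggests an N-terminally EGFP-tagged fusion protein. The annotation software labelled the insert as a fragment of human CNOT1 by homology, but the catalogue identifies it as the fly orthologue. NOT1 is the scaffold subunit of the CCR4-NOT deadenylase complex. Relative to the reference transcript, the insert carries four silent changes and one amino-acid substitution, G1999S. A V5 epitope sequence from the vector follows the insert, but the record does not say whether it is in frame and translated. An SV40 polyadenylation signal lies downstream, annotated on the opposite strand.

The stated purpose is insect expression of this Not1 fragment. The associated study mapped how CCR4-NOT subunits dock onto NOT1, so the truncated, fluorescently tagged protein fits interaction-mapping or localisation experiments. The depositor sequence may be theoretical rather than fully verified.
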