Addgene plasmid #146606: pAc5.1B-EGFP-DmNot1_1147-2505_I
Purpose: Insect Expression of DmNot1_1147-2505
Depositing lab: Elisa Izaurralde. Depositing organization: Max Planck Institute for Developmental Biology. Publication: NOT10 and C2orf29/NOT11 form a conserved module of the CCR4-NOT complex that docks onto the NOT1 N-terminal domain. Bawankar P, Loh B, Wohlbold L, Schmidt S, Izaurralde E. RNA Biol. 2013 Feb;10(2):228-44. doi: 10.4161/rna.23018. Epub 2013 Jan 9. PubMed 23303381.
Backbone
  Vector backbone: Unknown
  Vector type: Insect Expression
Growth in bacteria
  Bacterial resistance: Ampicillin, 100 μg/mL
  Growth temperature: 37°C
  Growth strain: DH5alpha
  Copy number: Low Copy
Gene/Insert
  Gene/Insert name: DmNot1_1147-2505
  Species: D. melanogaster (fly)
  Mutation: 4 silent and one non silent mutation G1999S compared to the sequence given by NCBI:NM_001103772.2
  Entrez Gene: Not1 (a.k.a. Dmel_CG34407, CG1874, CG1884, CG34407, Dmel\CG34407, Dmel_CG1874, Dmel_CG1884, NOT, NOT1, anon-EST:Liang-1.29, anon-WO0118547.221, clone 1.29, not1)
  Cloning method: Unknown
Terms and licenses: Academic/Nonprofit Terms; Industry Terms: Not Available to Industry
Depositor comments: Plasmids from this collection were made available to the research community and donated after the lab closed. Please note that the sequence provided by the depositing laboratory may be theoretical/predicted or based on Sanger sequencing results. There may be discrepancies between sequencing results obtained by Addgene and the depositor sequence. If an Addgene verified sequence is not available, please contact before placing your order to request that our lab fully sequence the plasmid.
How to cite: pAc5.1B-EGFP-DmNot1_1147-2505_I was a gift from Elisa Izaurralde (Addgene plasmid # 146606 ; http://n2t.net/addgene:146606 ; RRID:Addgene_146606)
